>Addgene plasmid #160442 | pSB1C3-J23110-B0034-mRFP1E | addgene full sequence | sequence record 322405 | Addgene NGS Result
GAATTCGCGGCCGCTTCTAGAGTTTACGGCTAGCTCAGTCCTAGGTACAATGCTAGCTACTAGAGAAAGA
GGAGAAATACTAGATGGCTTCCTCCGAAGACGTTATCAAAGAGTTCATGCGTTTCAAAGTTCGTATGGAA
GGTTCCGTTAACGGTCACGAGTTCGAAATCGAAGGTGAAGGTGAAGGTCGTCCGTACGAAGGTACCCAGA
CCGCTAAACTGAAAGTTACCAAAGGTGGTCCGCTGCCGTTCGCTTGGGACATCCTGTCCCCGCAGTTCCA
GTACGGTTCCAAAGCTTACGTTAAACACCCGGCTGACATCCCGGACTACCTGAAACTGTCCTTCCCGGAA
GGTTTCAAATGGGAACGTGTTATGAACTTCGAAGACGGTGGTGTTGTTACCGTTACCCAGGACTCCTCCC
TGCAAGACGGTGAGTTCATCTACAAAGTTAAACTGCGTGGTACCAACTTCCCGTCCGACGGTCCGGTTAT
GCAGAAAAAAACCATGGGTTGGGAAGCTTCCACCGAACGTATGTACCCGGAAGACGGTGCTCTGAAAGGT
GAAATCAAAATGCGTCTGAAACTGAAAGACGGTGGTCACTACGACGCTGAAGTTAAAACCACCTACATGG
CTAAAAAACCGGTTCAGCTGCCGGGTGCTTACAAAACCGACATCAAACTGGACATCACCTCCCACAACGA
AGACTACACCATCGTTGAACAGTACGAACGTGCTGAAGGTCGTCACTCCACCGGTGCTTAATAACGCTGA
TAGTGCTAGTGTAGATCGCTACTAGTAGCGGCCGCTGCAGTCCGGCAAAAAAGGGCAAGGTGTCACCACC
CTGCCCTTTTTCTTTAAAACCGAAAAGATTACTTCGCGTTATGCAGGCTTCCTCGCTCACTGACTCGCTG
CGCTCGGTCGTTCGGCTGCGGCGAGCGGTATCAGCTCACTCAAAGGCGGTAATACGGTTATCCACAGAAT
CAGGGGATAACGCAGGAAAGAACATGTGAGCAAAAGGCCAGCAAAAGGCCAGGAACCGTAAAAAGGCCGC
GTTGCTGGCGTTTTTCCACAGGCTCCGCCCCCCTGACGAGCATCACAAAAATCGACGCTCAAGTCAGAGG
TGGCGAAACCCGACAGGACTATAAAGATACCAGGCGTTTCCCCCTGGAAGCTCCCTCGTGCGCTCTCCTG
TTCCGACCCTGCCGCTTACCGGATACCTGTCCGCCTTTCTCCCTTCGGGAAGCGTGGCGCTTTCTCATAG
CTCACGCTGTAGGTATCTCAGTTCGGTGTAGGTCGTTCGCTCCAAGCTGGGCTGTGTGCACGAACCCCCC
GTTCAGCCCGACCGCTGCGCCTTATCCGGTAACTATCGTCTTGAGTCCAACCCGGTAAGACACGACTTAT
CGCCACTGGCAGCAGCCACTGGTAACAGGATTAGCAGAGCGAGGTATGTAGGCGGTGCTACAGAGTTCTT
GAAGTGGTGGCCTAACTACGGCTACACTAGAAGAACAGTATTTGGTATCTGCGCTCTGCTGAAGCCAGTT
ACCTTCGGAAAAAGAGTTGGTAGCTCTTGATCCGGCAAACAAACCACCGCTGGTAGCGGTGGTTTTTTTG
TTTGCAAGCAGCAGATTACGCGCAGAAAAAAAGGATCTCAAGAAGATCCTTTGATCTTTTCTACGGGGTC
TGACGCTCAGTGGAACGAAAACTCACGTTAAGGGATTTTGGTCATGAGATTATCAAAAAGGATCTTCACC
TAGATCCTTTTAAATTAAAAATGAAGTTTTAAATCAATCTAAAGTATATATGAGTAAACTTGGTCTGACA
GCTCGAGGCTTGGATTCTCACCAATAAAAAACGCCCGGCGGCAACCGAGCGTTCTGAACAAATCCAGATG
GAGTTCTGAGGTCATTACTGGATCTATCAACAGGAGTCCAAGCGAGCTCGATATCAAATTACGCCCCGCC
CTGCCACTCATCGCAGTACTGTTGTAATTCATTAAGCATTCTGCCGACATGGAAGCCATCACAAACGGCA
TGATGAACCTGAATCGCCAGCGGCATCAGCACCTTGTCGCCTTGCGTATAATATTTGCCCATGGTGAAAA
CGGGGGCGAAGAAGTTGTCCATATTGGCCACGTTTAAATCAAAACTGGTGAAACTCACCCAGGGATTGGC
TGAGACGAAAAACATATTCTCAATAAACCCTTTAGGGAAATAGGCCAGGTTTTCACCGTAACACGCCACA
TCTTGCGAATATATGTGTAGAAACTGCCGGAAATCGTCGTGGTATTCACTCCAGAGCGATGAAAACGTTT
CAGTTTGCTCATGGAAAACGGTGTAACAAGGGTGAACACTATCCCATATCACCAGCTCACCGTCTTTCAT
TGCCATACGAAATTCCGGATGAGCATTCATCAGGCGGGCAAGAATGTGAATAAAGGCCGGATAAAACTTG
TGCTTATTTTTCTTTACGGTCTTTAAAAAGGCCGTAATATCCAGCTGAACGGTCTGGTTATAGGTACATT
GAGCAACTGACTGAAATGCCTCAAAATGTTCTTTACGATGCCATTGGGATATATCAACGGTGGTATATCC
AGTGATTTTTTTCTCCATTTTAGCTTCCTTAGCTCCTGAAAATCTCGATAACTCAAAAAATACGCCCGGT
AGTGATCTTATTTCATTATGGTGAAAGTTGGAACCTCTTACGTGCCCGATCAACTCGAGTGCCACCTGAC
GTCTAAGAAACCATTATTATCATGACATTAACCTATAAAAATAGGCGTATCACGAGGCAGAATTTCAGAT
AAAAAAAATCCTTAGCTTTCGCTAAGGATGATTTCTG
Features (pLannotate 1.2.2; 10 found; start..end, strand, type, name):
      1..22      +  misc_feature   BioBrick prefix: BioBrick prefix for parts that do not start with "ATG"
     29..57      +  promoter       J23119 promoter (fragment): bacterial promoter (Registry of Standard Biological Parts BBa J23119)
     84..758     +  CDS            mRFP1: mRFP1 is a basic (constitutively fluorescent) red fluorescent protein published in 2002, derived from Discosoma sp.. It is reported to be a somewhat slowly-maturing monomer with low acid sensitivity.
    790..810     +  misc_feature   BioBrick suffix: universal suffix for all parts
    811..868     +  terminator     his operon terminator: This putative transcriptin terminator from the E. coli his operon has a 2-bp deletion introduced during synthesis. Its efficiency has not been determined.
   1063..1651    -  rep_origin     ori: high-copy-number ColE1/pMB1/pBR322/pUC origin of replication
   1834..1928    -  terminator     lambda t0 terminator: transcription terminator from phage lambda
   1952..2608    -  CDS            cat: CAT_ECOLX - Experimental evidence at protein level: Swiss-Prot protein existence level 1. This enzyme is an effector of chloramphenicol resistance in bacteria. From Escherichia coli. This protein is used as a marker in many commonly used cloning vectors, such as pACYC184.
   2609..2706    -  promoter       cat promoter: promoter of the E. coli cat gene encoding chloramphenicol acetyltransferase
   2792..2835    -  terminator     bacterial terminator: putative bacterial transcription terminator
