[The description below was written by a language model from this plasmid's Addgene catalogue record and pLannotate feature annotations shown in this document.]
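Description:
pSB1C3-J23110-B0034-mRFP1E is a small (about 2.8 kb) synthetic-biology plasmid built on the iGEM Registry BioBrick vector pSB1C3 for constitutive expression of a red fluorescent protein in E. coli. It replicates from a high-copy ColE1/pUC-type origin and is selected with chloramphenicol through a cat (chloramphenicol acetyltransferase) gene driven by its own cat promoter and followed by the lambda t0 terminator. Additional terminators, including a his operon terminator just downstream of the cloning region and a putative bacterial terminator near the end of the backbone, insulate the insert from read-through transcription.

The roughly 810 bp payload is a simple single-gene expression unit: a constitutive Anderson-family promoter, the B0034 ribosome binding site, and the mRFP1 coding sequence, a monomeric Discosoma-derived red fluorescent protein. The plasmid name gives the promoter as J23110; the automated annotation labels the element as a fragment of J23119, which probably reflects the close sequence similarity among members of this promoter family rather than a different part. The RBS is not annotated separately but would lie in the short gap between promoter and coding sequence. The catalogue states that BioBrick sites were removed from the backbone and insert, yet the feature table still detects a BioBrick prefix and suffix flanking the cassette; the record does not clarify which sites were eliminated, nor what the "E" in the name denotes.

According to the stated purpose, the plasmid overexpresses mRFP1 so that it acts as a visible chromoprotein as well as a fluorophore in E. coli. The associated work concerns engineering a red fluorescent protein to overcome the limitations of chromoproteins.
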