Addgene plasmid #160442: pSB1C3-J23110-B0034-mRFP1E
Purpose: BioBrick pSB1C3 plasmid that constitutively overexpresses mRFP1 chromoprotein in E. coli
Depositing lab: Anthony Forster. Depositing organization: Uppsala University. Publication: Overcoming chromoprotein limitations by engineering a red fluorescent protein. Bao L, Menon PNK, Liljeruhm J, Forster AC. Anal Biochem. 2020 Sep 3:113936. doi: 10.1016/j.ab.2020.113936. PubMed 32891596.
Backbone
  Vector backbone: BioBrick pSB1C3 vector
  Backbone manufacturer: iGEM Registry
  Modifications to backbone: BioBrick sites removed
  Vector type: Synthetic Biology
Growth in bacteria
  Bacterial resistance: Chloramphenicol, 25 μg/mL
  Growth temperature: 37°C
  Growth strain: DH5alpha
  Copy number: High Copy
Gene/Insert
  Gene/Insert name: promoter, RBS, mRFP1
  Species: Synthetic
  Insert size (bp): 810
  Mutation: BioBrick sites removed
Terms and licenses: Academic/Nonprofit Terms; Industry Terms: Not Available to Industry
How to cite: pSB1C3-J23110-B0034-mRFP1E was a gift from Anthony Forster (Addgene plasmid # 160442 ; http://n2t.net/addgene:160442 ; RRID:Addgene_160442)
