>Addgene plasmid #160442 | pSB1C3-J23110-B0034-mRFP1E | depositor partial sequence | sequence record 311742 | BioBrick bacteria-codon-optimized mRFP1 downstream of J23110 constitutive promoter and B0034 RBS
GAATTCGCGGCCGCTTCTAGAGTTTACGGCTAGCTCAGTCCTAGGTACAATGCTAGCTACTAGAGAAAGA
GGAGAAATACTAGATGGCTTCCTCCGAAGACGTTATCAAAGAGTTCATGCGTTTCAAAGTTCGTATGGAA
GGTTCCGTTAACGGTCACGAGTTCGAAATCGAAGGTGAAGGTGAAGGTCGTCCGTACGAAGGTACCCAGA
CCGCTAAACTGAAAGTTACCAAAGGTGGTCCGCTGCCGTTCGCTTGGGACATCCTGTCCCCGCAGTTCCA
GTACGGTTCCAAAGCTTACGTTAAACACCCGGCTGACATCCCGGACTACCTGAAACTGTCCTTCCCGGAA
GGTTTCAAATGGGAACGTGTTATGAACTTCGAAGACGGTGGTGTTGTTACCGTTACCCAGGACTCCTCCC
TGCAAGACGGTGAGTTCATCTACAAAGTTAAACTGCGTGGTACCAACTTCCCGTCCGACGGTCCGGTTAT
GCAGAAAAAAACCATGGGTTGGGAAGCTTCCACCGAACGTATGTACCCGGAAGACGGTGCTCTGAAAGGT
GAAATCAAAATGCGTCTGAAACTGAAAGACGGTGGTCACTACGACGCTGAAGTTAAAACCACCTACATGG
CTAAAAAACCGGTTCAGCTGCCGGGTGCTTACAAAACCGACATCAAACTGGACATCACCTCCCACAACGA
AGACTACACCATCGTTGAACAGTACGAACGTGCTGAAGGTCGTCACTCCACCGGTGCTTAATAACGCTGA
TAGTGCTAGTGTAGATCGCTACTAGTAGCGGCCGCTGCAG
